>Addgene plasmid #1209 | NM R(delta) 2-5 GFP | depositor full sequence | sequence record 18 | Author sequence
TCGCGCGTTTCGGTGATGACGGTGAAAACCTCTGACACATGCAGCTCCCGGAGACGGTCACAGCTTGTCT
GTAAGCGGATGCCGGGAGCAGACAAGCCCGTCAGGGCGCGTCAGCGGGTGTTGGCGGGTGTCGGGGCTGG
CTTAACTATGCGGCATCAGAGCAGATTGTACTGAGAGTGCACCATACCACAGCTTTTCAATTCAATTCAT
CATTTTTTTTTTATTCTTTTTTTTGATTTCGGTTTCTTTGAAATTTTTTTGATTCGGTAATCTCCGAACA
GAAGGAAGAACGAAGGAAGGAGCACAGACTTAGATTGGTATATATACGCATATGTAGTGTTGAAGAAACA
TGAAATTGCCCAGTATTCTTAACCCAACTGCACAGAACAAAAACCTGCAGGAAACGAAGATAAATCATGT
CGAAAGCTACATATAAGGAACGTGCTGCTACTCATCCTAGTCCTGTTGCTGCCAAGCTATTTAATATCAT
GCACGAAAAGCAAACAAACTTGTGTGCTTCATTGGATGTTCGTACCACCAAGGAATTACTGGAGTTAGTT
GAAGCATTAGGTCCCAAAATTTGTTTACTAAAAACACATGTGGATATCTTGACTGATTTTTCCATGGAGG
GCACAGTTAAGCCGCTAAAGGCATTATCCGCCAAGTACAATTTTTTACTCTTCGAAGACAGAAAATTTGC
TGACATTGGTAATACAGTCAAATTGCAGTACTCTGCGGGTGTATACAGAATAGCAGAATGGGCAGACATT
ACGAATGCACACGGTGTGGTGGGCCCAGGTATTGTTAGCGGTTTGAAGCAGGCGGCAGAAGAAGTAACAA
AGGAACCTAGAGGCCTTTTGATGTTAGCAGAATTGTCATGCAAGGGCTCCCTATCTACTGGAGAATATAC
TAAGGGTACTGTTGACATTGCGAAGAGCGACAAAGATTTTGTTATCGGCTTTATTGCTCAAAGAGACATG
GGTGGAAGAGATGAAGGTTACGATTGGTTGATTATGACACCCGGTGTGGGTTTAGATGACAAGGGAGACG
CATTGGGTCAACAGTATAGAACCGTGGATGATGTGGTCTCTACAGGATCTGACATTATTATTGTTGGAAG
AGGACTATTTGCAAAGGGAAGGGATGCTAAGGTAGAGGGTGAACGTTACAGAAAAGCAGGCTGGGAAGCA
TATTTGAGAAGATGCGGCCAGCAAAACTAAAAAACTGTATTATAAGTAAATGCATGTATACTAAACTCAC
AAATTAGAGCTTCAATTTAATTATATCAGTTATTACCCTATGCGGTGTGAAATACCGCACAGATGCGTAA
GGAGAAAATACCGCATCAGGAAATTGTAAACGTTAATATTTTGTTAAAATTCGCGTTAAATTTTTGTTAA
ATCAGCTCATTTTTTAACCAATAGGCCGAAATCGGCAAAATCCCTTATAAATCAAAAGAATAGACCGAGA
TAGGGT
[37 nt withheld, positions 1477-1513]
AAAGAACGTGGACTCCAACGTCAAAGG
[49 nt withheld, positions 1541-1589]
T
[91 nt withheld, positions 1591-1681]
G
[124 nt withheld, positions 1683-1806]
CGCGCCATTCGCCATTCAGGCTGCGCAACTGTTGGGAAGGGCGATCGGTGCGGGCCTCTTCGCTATTACG
CCAGCTGGCGAAAGGGGGATGTGCTGCAAGGCGATTAAGTTGGGTAACGCCAGGGTTTTCCCAGTCACGA
CGTTGTAAAACGACGGCCAGTGAATTGTAATACGACTCACTATAGGGCGAATTGGAGCTCTCATTTGTAT
AGTTCATCCATGCCATGTGTAATCCCAGCAGCTGTTACAAACTCAAGAAGGACCATGTGGTCTCTCTTTT
CGTTGGGATCTTTCGAAAGGGCAGATTGTGTGGACAGGTAATGGTTGTCTGGTAAAAGGACAGGGCCATC
GCCAATTGGAGTATTTTGTTGATAATGGTCTGCTAGTTGAACGCTTCCATCTTCAATGTTGTGTCTAATT
TTGAAGTTAGCTTTGATTCCATTCTTTTGTTTGTCTGCCATGATGTATACATTGTGTGAGTTATAGTTGT
ATTCCAATTTGTGCCCAAGAATGTTTCCATCTTCTTTAAAATCAATACCTTTTAACTCGATTCTATTAAC
AAGGGTATCACCTTCAAACTTGACTTCAGCACGTGTCTTGTAGTTCCCGTCATCTTTGAAAAATATAGTT
CTTTCCTGTACATAACCTTCGGGCATGGCACTCTTGAAAAAGTCATGCCGTTTCATATGATCCGGGTATC
TTGAAAAGCACTGAACACCATAAGTGAAAGTAGTGACAAGTGTTGGCCATGGAACAGGTAGTTTTCCAGT
AGTGCAAATAAATTTAAGGGTAAGTTTTCCGTATGTTGCATCACCTTCACCCTCTCCACTGACAGAAAAT
TTGTGCCCATTAACATCACCATCTAATTCAACAAGAATTGGGACAACTCCAGTGAAGAGTTCTTCTCCTT
TGCTAGCCATGAGCTCATCGTTAACAACTTCGTCATCCACTTCTTCTTCCTGTTCCTTGATCAAGGCATC
AGCACTGGTAACATTGGCATTGTTGGTATTATGTGTTGATTCAGAGATTTTAAGGTCTTCTACCTTTGGA
AGTTCCGATTTTTCCTCCGTCTTTTCTTCAGTCTGGACTGGTTTCTCCTCCTTTTTAACTGGTTCTTCGA
CCTTTGTTGGCTCTTTAGTTGGTTCTTTGGTTTCAGCAGACTTCTCTTCCTCTTTCTTATCAGATTCGGC
AGGTTTTGTGCCAACCTTCTTGGTAGCATTGGCCAACTTGATACCGGAACTGGAGACAAGCTTCAAAGTC
TTCTTTGGTTTGGGAGCGGCCTGCTTTTGTTGCTTTTGAAAGTCGTTCAAAGACATACCTTGAGACTGTG
GTTGGAAACCAGCTTGATATCCTTGCAAATTGTTATTGTAGTTGAAGTTTTTGTAATTTCCACGGCCACC
TTGTGGGTACCCAGAATAACCTTGGTAATTTTGGTAGTACCCACCTGCAGGTTGGGCTTGAGCATTGTAA
GCTTGATAACCTTGGTATCTGTTGTTACCTTGTTGTTGGTTACCGTTCTGGCTGTATTGCTGGTAGTTTT
GCTGATTGTTGCCTTGGTTTGAATCCGACATGGATCCTGATTGATTGATTGATTGTACAGTTTGTTTTTC
TTAATATCTATTTCGATGACTTCTATATGATATTGCACTAACAAGAAGATATTATAATGCAATTGATACA
AGACAAGGAGTTATTTGCTTCTCTTTTATATGATTCTGACAATCCATATTGCGTTGGTAGTCTTTTTTGC
TGGAACGGTTCAGCGGAAAAGACGCATCGCTCTTTTTGCTTCTAGAAGAAATGCCAGCAAAAGAATCTCT
TGACAGTGACTGACAGCAAAAATGTCTTTTTCTAACTAGTAACAAGGCTAAGATATCAGCCTGAAATAAA
GGGTGGTGAAGTAATAATTAAATCATCCGTATAAACCTATACACATATATGAGGAAAAATAATACAAAAG
TGTTTTAAATACAGATACATACATGAACATATGCACGTATAGCGCCCAAATGTCGGTAATGGGAATTCGA
TATCAAGCTTATCGATACCGTCGACCTCGAGGGGGGGCCCGGTACCCAGCTTTTGTTCCCTTTAGTGAGG
GTTAATTCCGAGCTTGGCGTAATCATGGTCATAGCTGTTTCCTGTGTGAAATTGTTATCCGCTCACAATT
CCACACAACATACGAGCCGGAAGCATAAAGTGTAAAGCCTGGGGTGCCTAATGAGTGAGGTAACTCACAT
TAATTGCGTTGCGCTCACTGCCCGCTTTCCAGTCGGGAAACCTGTCGTGCCAGCTGCATTAATGAATCGG
CCAACGCGCGGGGAGAGGCGGTTTGCGTATTGGGCGCTCTTCCGCTTCCTCGCTCACTGACTCGCTGCGC
TCGGTCGTTCGGCTGCGGCGAGCGGTATCAGCTCACTCAAAGGCGGTAATACGGTTATCCACAGAATCAG
GGGATAACGCAGGAAAGAACATGTGAGCAAAAGGCCAGCAAAAGGCCAGGAACCGTAAAAAGGCCGCGTT
GCTGGCGTTTTTCCATAGGCTCCGCCCCCCTGACGAGCATCACAAAAATCGACGCTCAAGTCAGAGGTGG
CGAAACCCGACAGGACTATAAAGATACCAGGCGTTTCCCCCTGGAAGCTCCCTCGTGCGCTCTCCTGTTC
CGACCCTGCCGCTTACCGGATACCTGTCCGCCTTTCTCCCTTCGGGAAGCGTGGCGCTTTCTCATAGCTC
ACGCTGTAGGTATCTCAGTTCGGTGTAGGTCGTTCGCTCCAAGCTGGGCTGTGTGCACGAACCCCCCGTT
CAGCCCGACCGCTGCGCCTTATCCGGTAACTATCGTCTTGAGTCCAACCCGGTAAGACACGACTTATCGC
CACTGGCAGCAGCCACTGGTAACAGGATTAGCAGAGCGAGGTATGTAGGCGGTGCTACAGAGTTCTTGAA
GTGGTGGCCTAACTACGGCTACACTAGAAGGACAGTATTTGGTATCTGCGCTCTGCTGAAGCCAGTTACC
TTCGGAAAAAGAGTTGGTAGCTCTTGATCCGGCAAACAAACCACCGCTGGTAGCGGTGGTTTTTTTGTTT
GCAAGCAGCAGATTACGCGCAGAAAAAAAGGATCTCAAGAAGATCCTTTGATCTTTTCTACGGGGTCTGA
CGCTCAGTGGAACGAAAACTCACGTTAAGGGATTTTGGTCATGAGATTATCAAAAAGGATCTTCACCTAG
ATCCTTTTAAATTAAAAATGAAGTTTTAAATCAATCTAAAGTATATATGAGTAAACTTGGTCTGACAGTT
ACCAATGCTTAATCAGTGAGGCACCTATCTCAGCGATCTGTCTATTTCGTTCATCCATAGTTGCCTGACT
CCCCGTCGTGTAGATAACTACGATACGGGAGGGCTTACCATCTGGCCCCAGTGCTGCAATGATACCGCGA
GACCCACGCTCACCGGCTCCAGATTTATCAGCAATAAACCAGCCAGCCGGAAGGGCCGAGCGCAGAAGTG
GTCCTGCAACTTTATCCGCCTCCATCCAGTCTATTAATTGTTGCCGGGAAGCTAGAGTAAGTAGTTCGCC
AGTTAATAGTTTGCGCAACGTTGTTGCCATTGCTACAGGCATCGTGGTGTCACGCTCGTCGTTTGGTATG
GCTTCATTCAGCTCCGGTTCCCAACGATCAAGGCGAGTTACATGATCCCCCATGTTGTGCAAAAAAGCGG
TTAGCTCCTTCGGTCCTCCGATCGTTGTCAGAAGTAAGTTGGCCGCAGTGTTATCACTCATGGTTATGGC
AGCACTGCATAATTCTCTTACTGTCATGCCATCCGTAAGATGCTTTTCTGTGACTGGTGAGTACTCAACC
AAGTCATTCTGAGAATAGTGTATGCGGCGACCGAGTTGCTCTTGCCCGGCGTCAATACGGGATAATACCG
CGCCACATAGCAGAACTTTAAAAGTGCTCATCATTGGAAAACGTTCTTCGGGGCGAAAACTCTCAAGGAT
CTTACCGCTGTTGAGATCCAGTTCGATGTAACCCACTCGTGCACCCAACTGATCTTCAGCATCTTTTACT
TTCACCAGCGTTTCTGGGTGAGCAAAAACAGGAAGGCAAAATGCCGCAAAAAAGGGAATAAGGGCGACAC
GGAAATGTTGAATACTCATACTCTTCCTTTTTCAATATTATTGAAGCATTTATCAGGGTTATTGTCTCAT
GAGCGGATACATATTTGAATGTATTTAGAAAAATAAACAAATAGGGGTTCCGCGCACATTTCCCCGAAAA
GTGCCACCTGGGTCCTTTTCATCACGTGCTATAAAAATAATTATAATTTAAATTTTTTAATATAAATATA
TAAATTAAAAATAGAAAGTAAAAAAAGAAATTAAAGAAAAAATAGTTTTTGTTTTCCGAAGATGTAAAAG
ACTCTAGGGGGATCGCCAACAAATACTACCTTTTATCTTGCTCTTCCTGCTCTCAGGTATTAATGCCGAA
TTGTTTCATCTTGTCTGTGTAGAAGACCACACACGAAAATCCTGTGATTTTACATTTTACTTATCGTTAA
TCGAATGTATATCTATTTAATCTGCTTTTCTTGTCTAATAAATATATATGTAAAGTACGCTTTTTGTTGA
AATTTTTTAAACCTTTGTTTATTTTTTTTTCTTCATTCCGTAACTCTTCTACCTTCTTTATTTACTTTCT
AAAATCCAAATACAAAACATAAAAATAAATAAACACAGAGTAAATTCCCAAATTATTCCATCATTAAAAG
ATACGAGGCGCGTGTAAGTTACAGGCAAGCGATCCGTCCTAAGAAACCATTATTATCATGACATTAACCT
ATAAAAATAGGCGTATCACGAGGCCCTTTCGTC
Features (pLannotate 1.2.2; 21 found; start..end, strand, type, name):
    137..186     +  misc_feature   bom (fragment): basis of mobility region from pBR322
    201..416     +  promoter       URA3 promoter: S. cerevisiae URA3
    417..1220    +  CDS            URA3: orotidine-5'-phosphate decarboxylase, required for uracil biosynthesis; S. cerevisiae URA3; yeast auxotrophic marker, counterselectable with 5-fluoroorotic acid (5-FOA)
   1299..1350    +  misc_feature   bom (fragment): basis of mobility region from pBR322
   1351..1806    -  rep_origin     f1 ori (sequence partly withheld): f1 bacteriophage origin of replication; arrow indicates direction of (+) strand synthesis
   1814..1971    -  CDS            lacZα (fragment): LacZα fragment of β-galactosidase; lacZ fragment
   1974..1992    +  promoter       T7 promoter: promoter for bacteriophage T7 RNA polymerase
   2010..2726    -  CDS            sg12: sg12 is a basic (constitutively fluorescent) long stokes shift fluorescent protein published in 1997, derived from Aequorea victoria.
   2733..3377    -  CDS            SUP35 (fragment): ERF3_YEAST - Also known as GST1, PNM2, SAL3, SUF12, SUP2. Experimental evidence at protein level: Swiss-Prot protein existence level 1. Involved in translation termination. Stimulates the activity of ERF1. Binds guanine nucleotides. Recruited by polyadenylate-binding protein PAB1 to poly(A)-tails of mRNAs. Interaction with PAB1 is also required for regulation of normal mRNA decay through translation termination-coupled poly(A) shortening. From Saccharomyces cerevisiae (strain ATCC 204508 / S288c) (Baker's yeast).
   3431..3665    -  promoter       CUP1 promoter: S. cerevisiae CUP1; inducible metallothionein promoter, regulated by Cu2+
   3828..3882    +  misc_feature   MCS (fragment): pBluescript multiple cloning site
   3895..3913    -  promoter       T3 promoter: promoter for bacteriophage T3 RNA polymerase
   3958..3974    -  protein_bind   lac operator: The lac repressor binds to the lac operator to inhibit transcription in E. coli. This inhibition can be relieved by adding lactose or isopropyl-β-D-thiogalactopyranoside (IPTG). lac repressor encoded by lacI
   3982..4012    -  promoter       lac promoter: promoter for the E. coli lac operon
   4027..4048    -  protein_bind   CAP binding site: CAP binding activates transcription in the presence of cAMP. E. coli catabolite activator protein
   4061..4153    -  CDS            lacI (fragment): lac repressor; lacI; The lac repressor binds to the lac operator to inhibit transcription in E. coli. This inhibition can be relieved by adding lactose or isopropyl-β-D-thiogalactopyranoside (IPTG).
   4336..4924    -  rep_origin     ori: high-copy-number ColE1/pMB1/pBR322/pUC origin of replication
   5095..5955    -  CDS            AmpR: β-lactamase; bla; confers resistance to ampicillin, carbenicillin, and related antibiotics
   5956..6060    -  promoter       AmpR promoter: bla
   6097..6600    +  misc_feature   CEN/ARS: S. cerevisiae CEN6 centromere fused to an autonomously replicating sequence
   6669..35      +  CDS            rop (fragment) (across the origin): Rop protein, which maintains plasmids at low copy number; rop
