[The description below was written by a language model from this plasmid's Addgene catalogue record and pLannotate feature annotations shown in this document.]
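Description:
NM R(delta) 2-5 GFP is a yeast expression plasmid built on the pRS316 backbone, a yeast–E. coli shuttle vector. In Saccharomyces cerevisiae it is maintained through a CEN6/ARS element, which gives stable, centromere-based low-copy inheritance, and is selected with the URA3 auxotrophic marker, which can also be counterselected with 5-fluoroorotic acid. In bacteria it replicates from a ColE1/pUC-type origin and confers ampicillin resistance. The catalogue lists it as low copy, even though the annotated origin is of the high-copy type. The backbone also carries an f1 origin, remnants of the pBluescript-style lacZα/multiple cloning region, and flanking T7 and T3 promoters.

The payload is a copper-inducible fusion cassette on the reverse strand. The CUP1 metallothionein promoter drives a fragment of S. cerevisiae SUP35 that encodes the N-terminal prion-determining (N) and middle (M) domains. This fragment is fused at its C terminus to a GFP variant from Aequorea victoria, which the automated annotation labels "sg12". According to the record, the last four oligopeptide repeats of the N domain have been deleted, which corresponds to the R∆2-5 designation. The insert was cloned using EcoRI, with GFP added to a CUP1-NM construct via SacI. No transcription terminator is annotated downstream of the fusion.

SUP35 encodes the translation termination factor eRF3, whose NM region underlies the [PSI+] prion. The associated publication addresses how expansions of the oligopeptide repeats affect protein-only inheritance in yeast. The plasmid therefore appears suited to Cu2+-regulated expression of a fluorescent, repeat-deleted NM reporter whose distribution or aggregation can be viewed in living cells and compared with wild-type or repeat-expanded versions.
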