Addgene plasmid #1209: NM R(delta) 2-5 GFP
Depositing lab: Susan Lindquist. Depositing organization: Whitehead Institute for Biomedical Research. Publication: Oligopeptide-repeat expansions modulate 'protein-only' inheritance in yeast. Liu JJ, Lindquist S. Nature 1999 Aug 5;400(6744):573-6. 10.1038/23048 PubMed 10448860.
Backbone
  Vector backbone: pRS316
  Backbone size w/o insert (bp): 4847
  Vector type: Yeast Expression
Growth in bacteria
  Bacterial resistance: Ampicillin, 100 μg/mL
  Growth temperature: 37°C
  Growth strain: DH5alpha
  Copy number: Low Copy
Gene/Insert
  Gene/Insert name: sup35 NM domain (alt name: sup35)
  Species: S. cerevisiae (budding yeast)
  Insert size (bp): 1822
  Mutation: last four repeats of sup35 N domain deleted
  GenBank ID: AY553990
  Entrez Gene: SUP35 (a.k.a. YDR172W, GST1, PNM2, SAL3, SUF12, SUP2, SUP36)
  Tag / fusion protein: GFP (C terminal on insert)
  Cloning method: Restriction Enzyme; 5′ cloning site EcoRI (not destroyed); 3′ cloning site GFP cloned into CUP1-NM with SacI (not destroyed)
  Sequencing primers: 5′ n/a
Terms and licenses: Academic/Nonprofit Terms; Industry Terms: Not Available to Industry
How to cite: NM R(delta) 2-5 GFP was a gift from Susan Lindquist (Addgene plasmid # 1209 ; http://n2t.net/addgene:1209 ; RRID:Addgene_1209)
