>Addgene plasmid #1209 | NM R(delta) 2-5 GFP | addgene partial sequence | sequence record 16427 | 1209 with GFP_R
TCCTTTGCTAGCCATGAGCTCATCGTTAACAACTTCGTCATCCACTTCTTCTTCCTGTTCCTTGATCAAG
GCATCAGCACTGGTAACATTGGCATTGTTGGTATTATGTGTTGATTCAGAGATTTTAAGGTCTTCTACCT
TTGGAAGTTCCGATTTTTCCTCCGTCTTTTCTTCAGTCTGGACTGGTTTCTCCTCCTTTTTAACTGGTTC
TTCGACCTTTGTTGGCTCTTTAGTTGGTTCTTTGGTTTCAGCAGACTTCTCTTCCTCTTTCTTATCAGAT
TCGGCAGGTTTTGTGCCAACCTTCTTGGTAGCATTGGCCAACTTGATACCGGAACTGGAGACAAGCTTCA
AAGTCTTCTTTGGTTTGGGAGCGGCCTGCTTTTGTTGCTTTTGAAAGTCGTTCAAAGACATACCTTGAGA
CTGTGGTTGGAAACCAGCTTGATATCCTTGCAAATTGTTATTGTAGTTGAAGTTTTTGTAATTTCCACGG
CCACCTTGTGGTTGGTACCCAGAATAACCTTGGTAATTTTGGTAGTACCCACCTGCAGGTTGGGCTTGAG
CATTGTAAGCTTGATAACCTTGGTATCTGTTGTTACCTTGTTGTTGGTTACCGTTCTGGCTGNATTGCTG
GTAGTTTTGCTGATTGTTGCCTTGGTTTGAATCCNACATGGNTCCTGATTGATTGATTGATTGTACAGTT
TGTTTTTCTTAATATCTATTTCNATGACTTCTATATGATNNTGCACTAACA
